>Addgene plasmid #107894 | pWT019b | addgene full sequence | sequence record 208429 | Addgene NGS Result
TCAGATCCTTCCGTATTTAGCCAGTATGTTCTCTAGTGTGGTTCGTTGTTTTTGCGTGAGCCATGAGAAC
GAACCATTGAGATCATGCTTACTTTGCATGTCACTCAAAAATTTTGCCTCAAAACTGGTGAGCTGAATTT
TTACAGTTAAAGCATCGTGTAGTGTTTTTCTTAGTCCGTTACGTAGGTAGGAATCTGATGTAATGGTTGT
TGGTATTTTGTCACCATTCATTTTTATCTGGTTGTTCTCAAGTTCGGTTACGAGATCCATTTGTCTATCT
AGTTCAACTTGGAAAATCAACGTATCAGTCGGGCGGCCTCGCTTATCAACCACCAATTTCATATTGCTGT
AAGTGTTTAAATCTTTACTTATTGGTTTCAAAACCCATTGGTTAAGCCTTTTAAACTCATGGTAGTTATT
TTCAAGCATTAACATGAACTTAAATTCATCAAGGCTAATCTCTATATTTGCCTTGTGAGTTTTCTTTTGT
GTTAGTTCTTTTAATAACCACTCATAAATCCTCATAGAGTATTTGTTTTCAAAAGACTTAACATGTTCCA
GATTATATTTTATGAATTTTTTTAACTGGAAAAGATAAGGCAATATCTCTTCACTAAAAACTAATTCTAA
TTTTTCGCTTGAGAACTTGGCATAGTTTGTCCACTGGAAAATCTCAAAGCCTTTAACCAAAGGATTCCTG
ATTTCCACAGTTCTCGTCATCAGCTCTCTGGTTGCTTTAGCTAATACACCATAAGCATTTTCCCTACTGA
TGTTCATCATCTGAGCGTATTGGTTATAAGTGAACGATACCGTCCGTTCTTTCCTTGTAGGGTTTTCAAT
CGTGGGGTTGAGTAGTGCCACACAGCATAAAATTAGCTTGGTTTCATGCTCCGTTAAGTCATAGCGACTA
ATCGCTAGTTCATTTGCTTTGAAAACAACTAATTCAGACATACATCTCAATTGGTCTAGGTGATTTTAAT
CACTATACCAATTGAGATGGGCTAGTCAATGATAATTACTAGTCCTTTTCCTTTGAGTTGTGGGTATCTG
TAAATTCTGCTAGACCTTTGCTGGAAAACTTGTAAATTCTGCTAGACCCTCTGTAAATTCCGCTAGACCT
TTGTGTGTTTTTTTTGTTTATATTCAAGTGGTTATAATTTATAGAATAAAGAAAGAATAAAAAAAGATAA
AAAGAATAGATCCCAGCCCTGTGTATAACTCACTACTTTAGTCAGTTCCGCAGTATTACAAAAGGATGTC
GCAAACGCTGTTTGCTCCTCTACAAAACAGACCTTAAAACCCTAAAGGCTTAAGTAGCACCCTCGCAAGC
TCGGGCAAATCGCTGAATATTCCTTTTGTCTCCGACCATCAGGCACCTGAGTCGCTGTCTTTTTCGTGAC
ATTCAGTTCGCTGCGCTCACGGCTCTGGCAGTGAATGGGGGTAAATGGCACTACAGGCGCCTTTTATGGA
TTCATGCAAGGAAACTACCCATAATACAAGAAAAGCCCGTCACGGGCTTCTCAGGGCGTTTTATGGCGGG
TCTGCTATGTGGTGCTATCTGACTTTTTGCTGTTCAGCAGTTCCTGCCCTCTGATTTTCCAGTCTGACCA
CTTCGGATTATCCCGTGACAGGTCATTCAGACTGGCTAATGCACCCAGTAAGGCAGCGGTATCATCAACA
GGCTTACCCGTCTTACTGTCAAGAGGACATCCGGTCAAATAAAACGAAAGGCTCAGTCGAAAGACTGGGC
CTTTCGTTTTATTCTAGAGCACAGCTCCATCGAATGGCCAGATGATCCCTATCAGTGATAGAGATTGACA
CTCTATCATTGATAGAGTTATTTTACCACTCCCTATCAGTGATAGAGAAAAGTGAAATGAATAGTTCGAC
AAAAATCTAGACCTGCAGGTGCAGTAAGGAAATTGGACAAGAAGTACTCCATTGGGCTCGATATCGGCAC
AAACAGCGTCGGCTGGGCCGTCATTACGGACGAGTACAAGGTGCCGAGCAAAAAATTCAAAGTTCTGGGC
AATACCGATCGCCACAGCATAAAGAAGAACCTCATTGGCGCCCTCCTGTTCGACTCCGGGGAGACGGCCG
AAGCCACGCGGCTCAAAAGAACAGCACGGCGCAGATATACCCGCAGAAAGAATCGGATCTGCTACCTGCA
GGAGATCTTTAGTAATGAGATGGCTAAGGTGGATGACTCTTTCTTCCATAGGCTGGAGGAGTCCTTTTTG
GTGGAGGAGGATAAAAAGCACGAGCGCCACCCAATCTTTGGCAATATCGTGGACGAGGTGGCGTACCATG
AAAAGTACCCAACCATATATCATCTGAGGAAGAAGCTTGTAGACAGTACTGATAAGGCTGACTTGCGGTT
GATCTATCTCGCGCTGGCGCATATGATCAAATTTCGGGGACACTTCCTCATCGAGGGGGACCTGAACCCA
GACAACAGCGATGTCGACAAACTCTTTATCCAACTGGTTCAGACTTACAATCAGCTTTTCGAAGAGAACC
CGATCAACGCATCCGGAGTTGACGCCAAAGCAATCCTGAGCGCTAGGCTGTCCAAATCCCGGCGGCTCGA
AAACCTCATCGCACAGCTCCCTGGGGAGAAGAAGAACGGCCTGTTTGGTAATCTTATCGCCCTGTCACTC
GGGCTGACCCCCAACTTTAAATCTAACTTCGACCTGGCCGAAGATGCCAAGCTTCAACTGAGCAAAGACA
CCTACGATGATGATCTCGACAATCTGCTGGCCCAGATCGGCGACCAGTACGCAGACCTTTTTTTGGCGGC
AAAGAACCTGTCAGACGCCATTCTGCTGAGTGATATTCTGCGAGTGAACACGGAGATCACCAAAGCTCCG
CTGAGCGCTAGTATGATCAAGCGCTATGATGAGCACCACCAAGACTTGACTTTGCTGAAGGCCCTTGTCA
GACAGCAACTGCCTGAGAAGTACAAGGAAATTTTCTTCGATCAGTCTAAAAATGGCTACGCCGGATACAT
TGACGGCGGAGCAAGCCAGGAGGAATTTTACAAATTTATTAAGCCCATCTTGGAAAAAATGGACGGCACC
GAGGAGCTGCTGGTAAAGCTTAACAGAGAAGATCTGTTGCGCAAACAGCGCACTTTCGACAATGGAAGCA
TCCCCCACCAGATTCACCTGGGCGAACTGCACGCTATCCTCAGGCGGCAAGAGGATTTCTACCCCTTTTT
GAAAGATAACAGGGAAAAGATTGAGAAAATCCTCACATTTCGGATACCCTACTATGTAGGCCCCCTCGCC
CGGGGAAATTCCAGATTCGCGTGGATGACTCGCAAATCAGAAGAGACCATCACTCCCTGGAACTTCGAGG
AAGTCGTGGATAAGGGGGCCTCTGCCCAGTCCTTCATCGAAAGGATGACTAACTTTGATAAAAATCTGCC
TAACGAAAAGGTGCTTCCTAAACACTCTCTGCTGTACGAGTACTTCACAGTTTATAACGAGCTCACCAAG
GTCAAATACGTCACAGAAGGGATGAGAAAGCCAGCATTCCTGTCTGGAGAGCAGAAGAAAGCTATCGTGG
ACCTCCTCTTCAAGACGAACCGGAAAGTTACCGTGAAACAGCTCAAAGAAGACTATTTCAAAAAGATTGA
ATGTTTCGACTCTGTTGAAATCAGCGGAGTGGAGGATCGCTTCAACGCATCCCTGGGAACGTATCACGAT
CTCCTGAAAATCATTAAAGACAAGGACTTCCTGGACAATGAGGAGAACGAGGACATTCTTGAGGACATTG
TCCTCACCCTTACGTTGTTTGAAGATAGGGAGATGATTGAAGAACGCTTGAAAACTTACGCTCATCTCTT
CGACGACAAAGTCATGAAACAGCTCAAGAGGCGCCGATATACAGGATGGGGGCGGCTGTCAAGAAAACTG
ATCAATGGGATCCGAGACAAGCAGAGTGGAAAGACAATCCTGGATTTTCTTAAGTCCGATGGATTTGCCA
ACCGGAACTTCATGCAGTTGATCCATGATGACTCTCTCACCTTTAAGGAGGACATCCAGAAAGCACAAGT
TTCTGGCCAGGGGGACAGTCTTCACGAGCACATCGCTAATCTTGCAGGTAGCCCAGCTATCAAAAAGGGA
ATACTGCAGACCGTTAAGGTCGTGGATGAACTCGTCAAAGTAATGGGAAGGCATAAGCCCGAGAATATCG
TTATCGAGATGGCCCGAGAGAACCAAACTACCCAGAAGGGACAGAAGAACAGTAGGGAAAGGATGAAGAG
GATTGAAGAGGGTATAAAAGAACTGGGGTCCCAAATCCTTAAGGAACACCCAGTTGAAAACACCCAGCTT
CAGAATGAGAAGCTCTACCTGTACTACCTGCAGAACGGCAGGGACATGTACGTGGATCAGGAACTGGACA
TCAATCGGCTCTCCGACTACGACGTGGACCATATCGTGCCCCAGTCTTTTCTCAAAGATGATTCTATTGA
TAATAAAGTGTTGACAAGATCCGATAAAAACAGAGGGAAGAGTGATAACGTCCCCTCAGAAGAAGTTGTC
AAGAAAATGAAAAATTATTGGCGGCAGCTGCTGAACGCCAAACTGATCACACAACGGAAGTTCGATAATC
TGACTAAGGCTGAACGAGGTGGCCTGTCTGAGTTGGATAAAGCCGGCTTCATCAAAAGGCAGCTTGTTGA
GACACGCCAGATCACCAAGCACGTGGCCCAAATTCTCGATTCACGCATGAACACCAAGTACGATGAAAAT
GACAAACTGATTCGAGAGGTGAAAGTTATTACTCTGAAGTCTAAGCTGGTCTCAGATTTCAGAAAGGACT
TTCAGTTTTATAAGGTGAGAGAGATCAACAATTACCACCATGCGCATGATGCCTACCTGAATGCAGTGGT
AGGCACTGCACTTATCAAAAAATATCCCAAGCTTGAATCTGAATTTGTTTACGGAGACTATAAAGTGTAC
GATGTTAGGAAAATGATCGCAAAGTCTGAGCAGGAAATAGGCAAGGCCACCGCTAAGTACTTCTTTTACA
GCAATATTATGAATTTTTTCAAGACCGAGATTACACTGGCCAATGGAGAGATTCGGAAGCGACCACTTAT
CGAAACAAACGGAGAAACAGGAGAAATCGTGTGGGACAAGGGTAGGGATTTCGCGACAGTCCGGAAGGTC
CTGTCCATGCCGCAGGTGAACATCGTTAAAAAGACCGAAGTACAGACCGGAGGCTTCTCCAAGGAAAGTA
TCCTCCCGAAAAGGAACAGCGACAAGCTGATCGCACGCAAAAAAGATTGGGACCCCAAGAAATACGGCGG
ATTCGATTCTCCTACAGTCGCTTACAGTGTACTGGTTGTGGCCAAAGTGGAGAAAGGGAAGTCTAAAAAA
CTCAAAAGCGTCAAGGAACTGCTGGGCATCACAATCATGGAGCGATCAAGCTTCGAAAAAAACCCCATCG
ACTTTCTCGAGGCGAAAGGATATAAAGAGGTCAAAAAAGACCTCATCATTAAGCTTCCCAAGTACTCTCT
CTTTGAGCTTGAAAACGGCCGGAAACGAATGCTCGCTAGTGCGGGCGAGCTGCAGAAAGGTAACGAGCTG
GCACTGCCCTCTAAATACGTTAATTTCTTGTATCTGGCCAGCCACTATGAAAAGCTCAAAGGGTCTCCCG
AAGATAATGAGCAGAAGCAGCTGTTCGTGGAACAACACAAACACTACCTTGATGAGATCATCGAGCAAAT
AAGCGAATTCTCCAAAAGAGTGATCCTCGCCGACGCTAACCTCGATAAGGTGCTTTCTGCTTACAATAAG
CACAGGGATAAGCCCATCAGGGAGCAGGCAGAAAACATTATCCACTTGTTTACTCTGACCAACTTGGGCG
CGCCTGCAGCCTTCAAGTACTTCGACACCACCATAGACAGAAAGCGGTACACCTCTACAAAGGAGGTCCT
GGACGCCACACTGATTCATCAGTCAATTACGGGGCTCTATGAAACAAGAATCGACCTCTCTCAGCTCGGT
GGAGACTGAACGGAGCCAATGTACGCAAAAACCCCGCTTCAGCGGGGTTTTTTCGCCAAAAAAAACCCCG
CCCTGTCAGGGGCGGGGTTTTTTTTTATGTTGAAAATCTCCTTCTAAAAAAAGCACCGACTCGGTGCCAC
TTTTTCAAGTTGATAACGGACTAGCCTTATTTTAACTTGCTATTTCTAGCTCTAAAACGAGGCAAGCTGC
CCGTGCCCTACGACCAGTCTAAAAAGCGCCTGAATTCGCGACCTTCTCGTTACTGACAGGAAAATGGGCC
ATTGGCAACCAGGGAAAGATGAACGTGATGATGTTCACAATTTGCTGAATTGTGGTGATGTGATGCTCAC
CGCATTTCCTGAAAATTCACGCTGTATCTTGAAAAATCGACGTTTTTTACGTGGTTTTCCGTCGAAAATT
TAAGGTAAGAACCTGACCTCGTGATTACTATTTCGCCGTGTTGACGACATCAGGAGGCCAGTATGACCGT
ATTACATAGTGTGGATTTTTTTCCGTCTGGTAACGCGTCCGTGGCGATAGAACCCCGGCTCCCGCAGGCG
GATTTTCCTGAACATCATCATGATTTTCATGAAATTGTGATTGTCGAACATGGCACGGGTATTCATGTGT
TTAATGGGCAGCCCTATACCATCACCGGTGGCACGGTCTGTTTCGTACGCGATCATGATCGGCATCTGTA
TGAACATACCGATAATCTGTGTCTGACCAATGTGCTGTATCGCTCGCCGGATCGATTTCAGTTTCTCGCC
GGGCTGAATCAGTTGCTGCCACAAGAGCTGGATGGGCAGTATCCGTCTCACTGGCGCGTTAACCACAGCG
TATTGCAGCAGGTGCGACAGCTGGTTGCACAGATGGAACAGCAGGAAGGGGAAAATGATTTACCCTCGAC
CGCCAGTCGCGAGATCTTGTTTATGCAATTACTGCTCTTGCTGCGTAAAAGCAGTTTGCAGGAGAACCTG
GAAAACAGCGCATCACGTCTCAACTTGCTTCTGGCCTGGCTGGAGGACCATTTTGCCGATGAGGTGAATT
GGGATGCCGTGGCGGATCAATTTTCTCTTTCACTGCGTACGCTACATCGGCAGCTTAAGCAGCAAACGGG
ACTGACGCCTCAGCGATACCTGAACCGCCTGCGACTGATGAAAGCCCGACATCTGCTACGCCACAGCGAG
GCCAGCGTTACTGACATCGCCTATCGCTGTGGATTCAGCGACAGTAACCACTTTTCGACGCTTTTTCGCC
GAGAGTTTAACTGGTCACCGCGTGATATTCGCCAGGGACGGGATGGCTTTCTGCAATAACGCGAATCTTC
TCAACGTATTTGTACGCCATATTGCGAATAATCAACTTCGTTCTCTGGCCGAGGTAGCCACGGTGGCGCA
TCAGTTAAAACTTCTCAAAGATGATTTTTTTGCCAGCGACCAGCAGGCAGTCGCTGTGGCTGACCGTTAT
CCGCAAGATGTCTTTGCTGAACATACACATGATTTTTGTGAGCTGGTGATTGTCTGGCGCGGTAATGGCC
TGCATGTACTCAACGATCGCCCTTATCGCATTACCCGTGGCGATCTCTTTTACATTCATGCTGACGATAA
ACACTCCTACGCTTCCGTTAACGATCTGGTTTTGCAGAATATTATTTATTGCCCGGAGCGTCTGAAGCTG
AATCTTGACTGGCAGGGGGCGATTCCGGGATTTAACGCCAGCGCAGGGCAACCACACTGGCGCTTAGGTA
GCATGGGGATGGCGCAGGCGCGGCAGGTTATCGGTCAGCTTGAGCATGAAAGTAGTCAGCATGTGCCGTT
TGCTAACGAAATGGCTGAGTTGCTGTTCGGGCAGTTGGTGATGTTGCTGAATCGCCATCGTTACACCAGT
GATTCGTTGCCGCCAACATCCAGCGAAACGTTGCTGGATAAGCTGATTACCCGGCTGGCGGCTAGCCTGA
AAAGTCCCTTTGCGCTGGATAAATTTTGTGATGAGGCATCGTGCAGTGAGCGCGTTTTGCGTCAGCAATT
TCGCCAGCAGACTGGAATGACCATCAATCAATATCTGCGACAGGTCAGAGTGTGTCATGCGCAATATCTT
CTCCAGCATAGCCGCCTGTTAATCAGTGATATTTCGACCGAATGTGGCTTTGAAGATAGTAACTATTTTT
CGGTGGTGTTTACCCGGGAAACCGGGATGACGCCCAGCCAGTGGCGTCATCTCAATTCGCAGAAAGATTA
ATCACACTGGCTCACCTTCGGGTGGGCCTTTCTGCGTTTATATACTAGAGAGAGAATATAAAAAGCCAGA
TTATTAATCCGGCTTTTTTATTATTTAAAACGAAAGGCCCAGTCTTTCGACTGAGCCTTTCGTTTTATTT
GAAAAAAAGCACCGACTCGGTGCCACTTTTTCAAGTTGATAACGGACTAGCCTTATTTTAACTTGCTATT
TCTAGCTCTAAAACCCGGCAAGCTGCCCGTGCCCGTGCTCAGTATCTTGTTATCCGCTCACAATGTCAAT
TGTTATCCGCTCACAATTAAATATAATGACCCTCTTGATAACCCAAGAGGGCATTTTTTAATGCCCATGG
CGTTTATTTGCCGACTACCTTGGTGATCTCGCCTTTCACGTAGTGGACAAATTCTTCCAACTGATCTGCG
CGCGAGGCCAAGCGATCTTCTTCTTGTCCAAGATAAGCCTGTCTAGCTTCAAGTATGACGGGCTGATACT
GGGCCGGCAGGCGCTCCATTGCCCAGTCGGCAGCGACATCCTTCGGCGCGATTTTGCCGGTTACTGCGCT
GTACCAAATGCGGGACAACGTAAGCACTACATTTCGCTCATCGCCAGCCCAGTCGGGCGGCGAGTTCCAT
AGCGTTAAGGTTTCATTTAGCGCCTCAAATAGATCCTGTTCAGGAACCGGATCAAAGAGTTCCTCCGCCG
CTGGACCTACCAAGGCAACGCTATGTTCTCTTGCTTTTGTCAGCAAGATAGCCAGATCAATGTCGATCGT
GGCTGGCTCGAAGATACCTGCAAGAATGTCATTGCGCTGCCATTCTCCAAATTGCAGTTCGCGCTTAGCT
GGATAACGCCACGGAATGATGTCGTCGTGCACAACAATGGTGACTTCTACAGCGCGGAGAATCTCGCTCT
CTCCAGGGGAAGCCGAAGTTTCCAAAAGGTCGTTGATCAAAGCTCGCCGCGTTGTTTCATCAAGCCTTAC
GGTCACCGTAACCAGCAAATCAATATCACTGTGTGGCTTCAGGCCGCCATCCACTGCGGAGCCGTACAAA
TGTACGGCCAGCAACGTCGGTTCGAGATGGCGCTCGATGACGCCAACTACCTCTGATAGTTGAGTCGATA
CTTCGGCGATCACCGCTTCCCTCATACTCTTCCTTTTTCAATATTATTGAAGCATTTATCAGGGTTATTG
TCTCATGAGCGGATACATATTTAAATGTATTTAGAAAAATAGGCCAAATGCCGT
Features (pLannotate 1.2.2; 20 found; start..end, strand, type, name):
      1..951     -  CDS            Rep101: RepA protein needed for replication with the pSC101 origin; rep101
    999..1221    -  rep_origin     pSC101 ori: low-copy replication origin that requires the Rep101 protein
   1716..1762    +  terminator     rrnB T1 terminator: transcription terminator T1 from the E. coli rrnB gene
   1795..1815    +  promoter       PLtetO-1 promoter (fragment): modified phage lambda PL promoter with tet operator sites (Lutz and Bujard, 1997)
   1815..1849    +  promoter       tetA promoter: contains a tet operator sequence that enables repression by TetR
   1850..1877    +  protein_bind   tetracycline response element (fragment): contains seven copies of the tetracycline operator tetO tetracycline repressor TetR
   1924..6026    +  CDS            Cas9 (fragment): Cas9 (Csn1) endonuclease from the Streptococcus pyogenes Type II CRISPR/Cas system generates RNA-guided double strand breaks in DNA
   6143..6218    -  misc_RNA       gRNA scaffold: guide RNA scaffold for the Streptococcus pyogenes CRISPR/Cas9 system
   6221..6239    +  CDS            VN155(I152L) (fragment): improved N-terminal fragment of mVenus for use in bimolecular fluorescence complementation (BiFC) (Kodama and Hu, 2010)
   6239..6357    -  promoter       rhaB promoter: promoter of the E. coli rhaBAD operon, conferring tight induction with L-rhamnose and repression with D-glucose in the presence of RhaR and RhaS (Giacalone et al., 2006)
   6503..7339    +  CDS            rhaS: positive regulator of the rhaB promoter; E. coli rhaS; activated by L-rhamnose
   7413..8261    +  CDS            rhaR: transcriptional activator of rhaR and rhaS; E. coli rhaR; needed for rhamnose-dependent activation of the rhaB promoter
   8269..8296    +  terminator     T7Te terminator: phage T7 early transcription terminator
   8356..8401    -  terminator     rrnB T1 terminator: transcription terminator T1 from the E. coli rrnB gene
   8409..8484    -  misc_RNA       gRNA scaffold: guide RNA scaffold for the Streptococcus pyogenes CRISPR/Cas9 system
   8485..8504    +  CDS            VN155(I152L) (fragment): improved N-terminal fragment of mVenus for use in bimolecular fluorescence complementation (BiFC) (Kodama and Hu, 2010)
   8517..8533    -  protein_bind   lac operator: The lac repressor binds to the lac operator to inhibit transcription in E. coli. This inhibition can be relieved by adding lactose or isopropyl-β-D-thiogalactopyranoside (IPTG). lac repressor encoded by lacI
   8540..8556    -  protein_bind   lac operator: The lac repressor binds to the lac operator to inhibit transcription in E. coli. This inhibition can be relieved by adding lactose or isopropyl-β-D-thiogalactopyranoside (IPTG). lac repressor encoded by lacI
   8614..9405    -  CDS            SmR: aminoglycoside adenylyltransferase (Murphy, 1985); aadA; confers resistance to spectinomycin and streptomycin
   9406..9469    -  promoter       AmpR promoter: bla
