[The description below was written by a language model from this plasmid's Addgene catalogue record and pLannotate feature annotations shown in this document.]
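Description:
pWT019b is a de novo assembled, 9.5 kb bacterial expression plasmid that serves as the "W1.2" writing plasmid of the CAMERA 1.2 system, a CRISPR-based platform for recording cellular events in DNA. It replicates in E. coli from the low-copy pSC101 origin together with its required Rep101 (RepA) protein. Selection is by spectinomycin through the aadA (SmR) aminoglycoside adenylyltransferase gene, which is driven by the AmpR (bla) promoter.

The payload consists of three independently regulated CRISPR components. Streptococcus pyogenes Cas9 sits downstream of a tet-operator-containing promoter (annotated as PLtetO-1/tetA promoter elements) and is named in the record as PTetO-sd2U-Cas9. The "sd2U" label presumably denotes a ribosome-binding-site variant, although the record does not define it. Two guide RNA cassettes, each with the S. pyogenes gRNA scaffold, lie on the opposite strand. sgRNA1 is transcribed from a promoter bearing two lac operators, so it is repressed by LacI and inducible with IPTG. sgRNA2, a variant of sgRNA1 carrying the G19T and G20C substitutions, is transcribed from the rhaB promoter, and the plasmid encodes the rhamnose-responsive activators RhaS and RhaR needed for its induction. The units are insulated by rrnB T1 and T7Te terminators. The roughly 20 nt hits to an mVenus fragment directly adjoining each scaffold are most likely the guide spacers, suggesting a fluorescent-protein-derived target, rather than true coding features. No tetR or lacI gene is annotated, so these repressors would have to be supplied by the host or another plasmid.

With this arrangement, separate chemical inputs control nuclease expression and the choice between two closely related guides. Distinct stimuli can therefore direct Cas9 cleavage of different target sequences, which is the basis of multi-signal analog recording in bacteria.
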