Addgene plasmid #107894: pWT019b
Purpose: W1.2 plasmid. Contains PTetO-sd2U-Cas9, PLacO-sgRNA1, PRha-sgRNA2 (sgRNA1-G19T-G20C) and is part of CAMERA 1.2
Depositing lab: David Liu. Depositing organization: Broad Institute. Publication: Rewritable multi-event analog recording in bacterial and mammalian cells. Tang W, Liu DR. Science. 2018 Feb 15. pii: science.aap8992. doi: 10.1126/science.aap8992. PubMed 29449507.
Backbone
  Vector backbone: de novo assembled
  Vector type: Bacterial Expression
Growth in bacteria
  Bacterial resistance: Spectinomycin, 50 μg/mL
  Growth temperature: 37°C
  Growth strain: DH5alpha
  Copy number: Low Copy
Gene/Insert
  Gene/Insert name: PTetO-sd2U-Cas9, PLacO-sgRNA1, PRha-sgRNA2 (sgRNA1-G19T-G20C)
  Species: Synthetic
  Cloning method: Unknown
Terms and licenses: Academic/Nonprofit Terms; Industry Terms: Not Available to Industry
Depositor comments: SC101
How to cite: pWT019b was a gift from David Liu (Addgene plasmid # 107894 ; http://n2t.net/addgene:107894 ; RRID:Addgene_107894)
